Addgene plasmid #13714: pB-actin 16 E6*
Depositing lab: Karl Munger. Publication: The E6 and E7 genes of the human papillomavirus type 16 together are necessary and sufficient for transformation of primary human keratinocytes. Münger K, Phelps WC, Bubb V, Howley PM, Schlegel R. J Virol. 1989 Oct . 63(10):4417-21. PubMed 2476573.
Backbone
  Vector backbone: pB-actin
  Backbone size w/o insert (bp): 7500
  Vector type: Mammalian Expression
Growth in bacteria
  Bacterial resistance: Ampicillin, 100 μg/mL
  Growth temperature: 37°C
  Growth strain: DH5alpha
  Copy number: Low Copy
Gene/Insert
  Gene/Insert name: HPV 16 E6* (alt name: HPV 16 E6)
  Species: H. sapiens (human)
  Insert size (bp): 338
  Mutation: del bp 128-311 and bp 352-473 of coding region
  GenBank ID: NC_001526
  Entrez Gene: E6 (a.k.a. HpV16gp1)
  Cloning method: Restriction Enzyme; 5′ cloning site Sal 1 (not destroyed); 3′ cloning site HindIII (not destroyed)
  Sequencing primers: 5′ n/a
Terms and licenses: Academic/Nonprofit Terms; Industry Terms: Not Available to Industry
Depositor comments: Schneider-Gadicke A., Schwarz E. EMBO, vol. 5, no. 9, 2285-2292. Addgene NGS results found that the E6* protein sequence lacks the first 7 amino acids compared to the NCBI reference [YP_009268707.1].
How to cite: pB-actin 16 E6* was a gift from Karl Munger (Addgene plasmid # 13714 ; http://n2t.net/addgene:13714 ; RRID:Addgene_13714)
