[The description below was written by a language model from this plasmid's Addgene catalogue record and pLannotate feature annotations shown in this document.]
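Description:
pB-actin 16 E6* is a mammalian expression plasmid built on the pB-actin backbone (about 7.5 kb without insert; the sequenced plasmid is roughly 8.2 kb) that carries a truncated form of the human papillomavirus type 16 E6 open reading frame. In bacteria it is maintained through a ColE1/pBR322-type origin, with a fragment of the pBR322 bom region and a remnant of the tet promoter nearby, and it is selected with ampicillin through the β-lactamase gene and its native promoter. The catalogue lists it as low copy.

The 338 bp insert, placed between SalI and HindIII sites that both remain intact, encodes E6*, a shortened E6 species. The record describes it as lacking bp 128–311 and bp 352–473 of the coding region. The catalogue gives human as the species, but the gene is viral. Automated annotation detects only a short E6 fragment beside a remnant of a pUC-type polylinker. The depositor notes add that sequencing showed the encoded E6* protein lacks the first seven amino acids relative to the NCBI reference.

The backbone name suggests a β-actin promoter, but neither the catalogue fields nor the feature table explicitly identifies a promoter or a polyadenylation signal. The short matches to human proteins scattered through the backbone (MKNK1, C8orf44, C16orf89, FKBP) are fragmentary. They probably reflect human genomic sequence in the vector rather than intended coding elements.

The associated study asked which HPV-16 early genes are needed to transform primary human keratinocytes. This suggests the construct was used to test the contribution of E6* in isolation.
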