Features (pLannotate 1.2.2; 11 found; start..end, strand, type, name):
   1331..1348    -  misc_feature   MCS (fragment): pUC18/19 multiple cloning site
   1346..1480    +  CDS            E6 (fragment): VE6_HPV16 - Experimental evidence at protein level: Swiss-Prot protein existence level 1. Plays a major role in the induction and maintenance of cellular transformation. Acts mainly as an oncoprotein by stimulating the destruction of many host cell key regulatory proteins. E6 associates with host UBE3A/E6-AP ubiquitin-protein ligase, and inactivates tumor suppressors TP53 and TP73 by targeting them to the 26S proteasome for degradation. In turn, DNA damage and chromosomal instabilities increase and lead to cell proliferation and cancer development. The complex E6/E6AP targets several other sub
   1521..1544    +  promoter       tet promoter (fragment): E. coli promoter for tetracycline efflux protein gene
   2821..2928    +  CDS            MKNK1 (fragment): MKNK1_HUMAN - Also known as MNK1. Experimental evidence at protein level: Swiss-Prot protein existence level 1. May play a role in the response to environmental stress and cytokines. Appears to regulate translation by phosphorylating EIF4E, thus increasing the affinity of this protein for the 7-methylguanosine- containing mRNA cap. From Homo sapiens (Human).
   3098..3149    +  misc_feature   bom (fragment): basis of mobility region from pBR322
   3335..3923    -  rep_origin     ori: high-copy-number ColE1/pMB1/pBR322/pUC origin of replication
   4094..4954    -  CDS            AmpR: β-lactamase; bla; confers resistance to ampicillin, carbenicillin, and related antibiotics
   4955..5059    -  promoter       AmpR promoter: bla
   5505..5573    +  CDS            C8orf44 (fragment): CH044_HUMAN - Experimental evidence at transcript level: Swiss-Prot protein existence level 2. From Homo sapiens (Human).
   5581..5721    -  CDS            C16orf89 (fragment): CP089_HUMAN - Experimental evidence at protein level: Swiss-Prot protein existence level 1. From Homo sapiens (Human).
   6400..6416    +  CDS            FKBP (fragment): human FK506-binding protein FKBP12 synthetic gene with alternative codons
>Addgene plasmid #13714 | pB-actin 16 E6* | addgene full sequence | sequence record 211366 | Addgene NGS Result
CCACCTGGGCGCTCAGTGCCCAAGAGATGTCCACACCTAGGATGTCCCGCGGTGGGTGGGGGGCCCGAGA
GACGGGCAGGCCGGGGGCAGGCCTGGCCATGCGGGGCCGAACCGGGCACTGCCCAGCGTGGGGCGCGGGG
GCCACGGCGCGCGCCCCCAGCCCCCGGGCCCAGCACCCCAAGGCGGCCAACGCCAAAACTCTCCCTCCTC
CTCTTCCTCAATCTCGCTCTCGCTCTTTTTTTTTTTCGCAAAAGGAGGGGAGAGGGGGTAAAAAAATGCT
GCACTGTGCGGCGAAGCCGGTGAGTGAGCGGCGCGGGGCCAATCAGCGTGCGCCGTTCCGAAAGTTGCCT
TTTATGGCTCGAGCGGCCGCGGCGGCGCCCTATAAAACCCAGCGGCGCGACGCGCCACCACCGCCGAGAC
CGCGTCCGCCCCGCGAGCACAGAGCCTCGCCTTTGCCGATCCGCCGCCCGTCCACACCCGCCGCCAGGTA
AGCCCGGCCAGCCGACCGGGGCATGCGGCCGCGGCCCCTTCGCCCGTGCAGAGCCGCCGTCTGGGCCGCA
GCGGGGGGCGCATGGGGGGGGAACCGGACCGCCGTGGGGGGCGCGGGAGAAGCCCCTGGGCCTCCGGAGA
TGGGGGACACCCCACGCCAGTTCGGAGGCGCGAGGCCGCGCTCGGGAGGCGCGCTCCGGGGGTGCCGCTC
TCGGGGCGGGGGCAACCGGCGGGGTCTTTGTCTGAGCCGGGCTCTTGCCAATGGGGATCGCAGGGTGGGC
GCGGCGTAGCCCCCGCCAGGCCCGGTGGGGGCTGGGGCGCCATTGCGCGTGCGCGCTGGTCCTTTGGGCG
CTAACTGCGTGCGCGCTGGGAATTGGCGCTAATTGCGCGTGCGCGCTGGGACTCAAGGCGCTAATTGCGC
GTGCGTTCTGGGGCCCGGGGTGCCGCGGCCTGGGCTGGGGCGAAGGCGGGCTCGGCCGGAAGGGGTGGGG
TCGCCGCGGCTCCCGGGCGCTTGCGCGCACTTCCTGCCCGAGCCGCTGGCCGCCCGAGGGTGTGGCCGCT
GCGTGCGCGCGCGCCGACCCGGCGCTGTTTGAACCGGGCGGAGGCGGGGCTGGCGCCCGGTTGGGAGGGG
GTTGGGGCCTGGCTTCCTGCCGCGCGCCGCGGGGACGCCTCCGACCAGTGTTTGCCTTTTATGGTAATAA
CGCGGCCGGCCCGGCTTCCTTTGTCCCCAATCTGGGCGCGCGCCGGCGCCCCCTGGCGGCCTAAGGACTC
GGCGCGCCGGAAGTGGCCAGGGCGGGGGCGACTTCGGCTCACAGCGCGCCCGGCTATTCTCGCAGGATCA
GTCGACTCTAGAGGATCCACCATGTTTCAGGACCCACAGGAGCGACCCAGAAAGTTACCACAGTTATGCA
CAGAGCTGCAAACAACTATACATGATATAATATTAGAATGTGTGTACTGCAAGCAACAGTTACTGCGACG
TGAGGTGTATTAAGGTACCAGATCTGAATTCAAGCTTGGAATTCTCATGTTTGACAGCTTATCATCGATA
AGCTACTCAGGATTTAAAAACTGGAACGGTGAAGGTGACAGCAGTCGGTTGGAGCGAGCATCCCCCAAAG
TTCACAATGTGGCCGAGGACTTTGATTGCACATTGTTGTTTTTTTAATAGTCATTCCAAATATGAGATGC
ATTGTTACAGGAAGTCCCTTGCCATCCTAAAAGCCACCCCACTTCTCTCTAAGGAGAATGGCCCAGTCCT
CTCCCAAGTCCACACAGGGGAGGTGATAGCATTGCTTTCGTGTAAATTATGTAATGCAAAATTTTTTTAA
TCTTCGCCTTAATACTTTTTTATTTTGTTTTATTTTGAATGATGAGCCTTCGTGCCCCCCCTTCCCCCTT
TTTTGTCCCCCAACTTGAGATGTATGAAGGCTTTTGGTCTCCCTGGGAGTGGGTGGAGGCAGCCAGGGCT
TACCTGTACACTGACTTGAGACCAGTTGAATAAAAGTGCACACCTTAAAAATGAGGCCAAGTGTGACTTT
GTGGTGTGGCTGGGTTGGGGGCAGCAGAGGGTGAACCCTGCAGGAGGGTGAACCCTGCAAAAGGGTGGGG
CAGTGGGGGCCAACTTGTCCTCACCCAGAGTGCAGGTGTGTGGAGATCCCTCCTGCCTTGACATTGAGCA
GCCTTAGAGGGTGGGGGAGGCTCAGGGGTCAGGTCTCTGTTCCTGCTTATTGGGGAGTTCCTGGCCTGGC
CCTTCTATGTCTCCCCAGGTACCCCAGTTTTTCTGGGTTCACCCAGAGTGCAGATGCTTGAGGAGGTGGG
AAGGGACTATTTGGGGGTGTCTGGCTCAGGTGCCATGCCTCACTGGGGCTGGTTGGCACCTGCATTTCCT
GGGAGTGGGGCTGTCTCAGGGTAGCTGGGCACGGTGTTCCCTTGAGTGGGGGTGTAGTGAGTGTTCCTAG
CTGCCACGCCTTTGCCTTCACCTATGGGATCGTGGCTGTCAGCCTTGAGGGTCAGCCTGGCCCAGGCTCC
CATAGGCTTAGGAGAGGCCGCAATTCCTACCTGTTCATCCAGACAGAGGGGGACCTGGAATCAAAGTCAA
GTTGGGGTGGGGGGTCCATGGGGCCATATCTGGCCTGCAGACAGCTCTGGTTAGCTATGGGCTGAGGTCT
GGATTCTGCCTTGTGACTGGAGACTGGGCGCCATCCCGTGGCCTCTGAGGGCCCAGTTTGTTCGTGACCC
ATGCTGCAGAGGGAGATACCCAGGCTCCTGGACCTCAGGGCCTGCCTGGCACTGCAGGCCAGGTTCTCTT
TTTATTTCTGAGACGGGGTCTTGTGTTGCCCAGGCTGGAGTGTAATGGCACAACCATGGCTCACTGCAGC
CTCAACTTTGGGCTCAAGCAATTCTCCTGCCTCAGCCTCCCAAGTAGCTGAAACTACACAGGCATGCCCC
AGCACGCCCAGCTAGTTGCAGGTCAGATTCTCATTGTTCTACAGGGCCCTGAGTTAAATACTCTCGCAAG
AAGAAACCAAGCCTGGCCTGCCTTCCCTCTGCTAGAAGCTGTGATTGACACCAGCAGAGAATGAAGGAAG
AAAAGGGGGTGAGGATCTATGCGGTGTGAAATACCGCACAGATGCGTAAGGAGAAAATACCGCATCAGGC
GCTCTTCCGCTTCCTCGCTCACTGACTCGCTGCGCTCGGTCGTTCGGCTGCGGCGAGCGGTATCAGCTCA
CTCAAAGGCGGTAATACGGTTATCCACAGAATCAGGGGATAACGCAGGAAAGAACATGTGAGCAAAAGGC
CAGCAAAAGGCCAGGAACCGTAAAAAGGCCGCGTTGCTGGCGTTTTTCCATAGGCTCCGCCCCCCTGACG
AGCATCACAAAAATCGACGCTCAAGTCAGAGGTGGCGAAACCCGACAGGACTATAAAGATACCAGGCGTT
TCCCCCTGGAAGCTCCCTCGTGCGCTCTCCTGTTCCGACCCTGCCGCTTACCGGATACCTGTCCGCCTTT
CTCCCTTCGGGAAGCGTGGCGCTTTCTCATAGCTCACGCTGTAGGTATCTCAGTTCGGTGTAGGTCGTTC
GCTCCAAGCTGGGCTGTGTGCACGAACCCCCCGTTCAGCCCGACCGCTGCGCCTTATCCGGTAACTATCG
TCTTGAGTCCAACCCGGTAAGACACGACTTATCGCCACTGGCAGCAGCCACTGGTAACAGGATTAGCAGA
GCGAGGTATGTAGGCGGTGCTACAGAGTTCTTGAAGTGGTGGCCTAACTACGGCTACACTAGAAGGACAG
TATTTGGTATCTGCGCTCTGCTGAAGCCAGTTACCTTCGGAAAAAGAGTTGGTAGCTCTTGATCCGGCAA
ACAAACCACCGCTGGTAGCGGTGGTTTTTTTGTTTGCAAGCAGCAGATTACGCGCAGAAAAAAAGGATCT
CAAGAAGATCCTTTGATCTTTTCTACGGGGTCTGACGCTCAGTGGAACGAAAACTCACGTTAAGGGATTT
TGGTCATGAGATTATCAAAAAGGATCTTCACCTAGATCCTTTTAAATTAAAAATGAAGTTTTAAATCAAT
CTAAAGTATATATGAGTAAACTTGGTCTGACAGTTACCAATGCTTAATCAGTGAGGCACCTATCTCAGCG
ATCTGTCTATTTCGTTCATCCATAGTTGCCTGACTCCCCGTCGTGTAGATAACTACGATACGGGAGGGCT
TACCATCTGGCCCCAGTGCTGCAATGATACCGCGAGACCCACGCTCACCGGCTCCAGATTTATCAGCAAT
AAACCAGCCAGCCGGAAGGGCCGAGCGCAGAAGTGGTCCTGCAACTTTATCCGCCTCCATCCAGTCTATT
AATTGTTGCCGGGAAGCTAGAGTAAGTAGTTCGCCAGTTAATAGTTTGCGCAACGTTGTTGCCATTGCTG
CAGGCATCGTGGTGTCACGCTCGTCGTTTGGTATGGCTTCATTCAGCTCCGGTTCCCAACGATCAAGGCG
AGTTACATGATCCCCCATGTTGTGCAAAAAAGCGGTTAGCTCCTTCGGTCCTCCGATCGTTGTCAGAAGT
AAGTTGGCCGCAGTGTTATCACTCATGGTTATGGCAGCACTGCATAATTCTCTTACTGTCATGCCATCCG
TAAGATGCTTTTCTGTGACTGGTGAGTACTCAACCAAGTCATTCTGAGAATAGTGTATGCGGCGACCGAG
TTGCTCTTGCCCGGCGTCAACACGGGATAATACCGCGCCACATAGCAGAACTTTAAAAGTGCTCATCATT
GGAAAACGTTCTTCGGGGCGAAAACTCTCAAGGATCTTACCGCTGTTGAGATCCAGTTCGATGTAACCCA
CTCGTGCACCCAACTGATCTTCAGCATCTTTTACTTTCACCAGCGTTTCTGGGTGAGCAAAAACAGGAAG
GCAAAATGCCGCAAAAAAGGGAATAAGGGCGACACGGAAATGTTGAATACTCATACTCTTCCTTTTTCAA
TATTATTGAAGCATTTATCAGGGTTATTGTCTCATGAGCGGATACATATTTGAATGTATTTAGAAAAATA
AACAAATAGGGGTTCCGCGCACATTTCCCCGAAAAGTGCCACCTGACGTCTAAGAAACCATTATTATCAT
GACATTAACCTATAAAAATAGGCGTATCACGAGGCCCTTTCTTATCATCGAATTCCGACTTTCAAACAGC
CTTTGGACTCAGGCCTTGGGGACATTCCAGGGGACCCTTTACCAGGGAGGGGCAGTGTGAGGCAGGAGGC
AGGGCTGCCGCCTCAGGGACCCTGAGCCTAGAGTCCTTCCCACCGCATTTGGGGACTTGAGCACTTCACC
AGTCCTGACTCAGTTTCCTAGTCTGTGAATGGGGGTGTGTCTCCTGGAATGTTGCCCCCCCTCATTCATT
CATTCTCCTCTCACTGAGCACCTACCGTGTTCAGGGTCCCTGTCCTCCTAGAGCTAACTCAAGTCTTGGA
GGGAAGCTCTGTCTCAGTTCCTTCCTCTACAAAATGGAGCTTGAGGACGGGCACGGTGGCTCATGCCTGT
AATCCCAGGACTTTGGGAGGCTGAGGTGGGAGGATCGCTTGAGCCCCCCGGAGCTGGAGACCAGCCTGGG
CAACATGGTGAGAAGCCATACCTCTACAGATAATTTAAAAATTAGCCAGGCTTGGAAGTGTGTGCCTATA
GTCCCAGCTACTCGTGAAGGCTTTGAGCCCAGGAGGTCGAGGCTGCAGTGAGCTGTGATCGCACTCCAGC
CTGGGCATCACAGCAAGACCTTGTATCAAAAATAGTAATAATAATAAAAAGGAGGTTGGATTCCCTCCTG
GCAGGATAGGGAGGGCGCTGCAGTGCCCAGGGCAAGGTGGCTGGGTGGTTGTTTTGCGGGAGGGCCAAGG
AGTGGTCCCTGGGTCTGCGCTGTAAGAGTTGGTTGCCTGGAGGCCTTGCAGGGTGGGGGTGTCACCAAAG
CAAAGGCTTGGAGGGGAAAAAACAAAAGTCCCAGCCAGGCAGGTGGAGTCCCCTTGGCTGAGTTCAACCG
AGGGTTCTCCGGGGGCTGCGTGCGTGCCCCAGTGACAGCTCCGAAAGCTCCCTTACAGGGCAAAGTTCCC
AAGCACAGAAGAGAACCTGTTCACTTCTCCCCTGCTCGGCCCGCCCCCTGGCCAGGCACCTCTACTTCCT
CTTTTCCTGCTCCGCTGCTTGCTTTCTCTCTTCAGCTCCTCCCTGCCCCTCACCCCAGGCTGCTCGGCCA
CCTCCAACCTGCCACCTGAGGACACCCAGGCAGTCACTCATTCAACAGCGAGGAGCCCTGGGGTGGGTGT
AGTGGGAAGGAGTGGGGGTGACGGAGACCCTGGGAGGGCTCGCAGCCTGGTGGCTGAGGCCCAGTTCTAA
ATGCCAGCTGCAAGCCTTGGTCTGAGGTAGGGAGGAAGGCGTGGCTGCAGAGGCTAAAACGCTTCCCCAA
AGAGGGGCTTTCTGGGATGGGACTTGAAGGGTGCATAGGAGAGCACTAGGAAGTGGCCGCTGCAGACAGA
GGGAACCACAAGCCAGGAGGACAGGCCAGGAATGCTGCAGCCCGGGGCGGGGTGGGGCTGGAGCTCCTGT
CTCTTGGCCAGCTGAATGGAGGCCCAGCGGCAACACAGGTCCTGCCTGGGGATCAGGTCTGCTCTGCACC
CCACCTTGCTGCCTGGAGCCGCCCACCTGACAACCTCTCATCCCTGCTCTGTAGATCCGGTCCCATCCCC
ACTGCCCACCCCACCCCCCCAGCACTCCACCCAGTTCAACGTTCCACGAACCCCCAGAACCAGCCCTCAT
CAACAGGCAGCAAGAAGGGCCCCCCGCCCATCGCCCCACAACGCCAGCCGGGTGAACTGTAGCGTTGGCA
GGTCCTGAGGCAGCTGGCAAGACGCCTGCAGCTGAAAGATACAAGGCCAGGGACAGGACAGTCCCATCCC
CAGGAGGCAGGGAGTATACAGGCTGGGGAAGTTTGCCCTTGCGTGGGGTGGTGATGGAGGAGGCTCAGCA
AGTCTTCTGGACTGTGAACCTGTGTCTGCCACTGTGTGCTGGGTGGTGGTCATCTTTCCCACCAGGCTGT
GGCCTCTGCAACCTTCAAGGGAGGAGCAGGTCCCATTGGCTGAGCACAGCCTTGTACCGTGAACTGGAAC
AAGCAGCCTCCTTCCTGGCCACAGGTTCCATGTCCTTATATGGACTCATCTTTGCCTATTGCGACACACA
CTCAATGAACACCTACTACGCGCTGCAAAGAGCCCCGCAGGCCTGAGGTGCCCCCACCTCACCACTCTTC
CTATTTTTGTGTAAAAATCCAGCTTCTTGTCACCACCTCCAAGGAGGGGGAGGAGGAGGAAGGCAGGTTC
CTCTAGGCTGAGCCGAATGCCCCTCTGTGGTCCCACGCCACTGATCGCTGCATGCCCACCACCTGGGTAC
ACACAGTCTGTGATTCCCGGAGCAGAACGGACCCTGCCCACCCGGTCTTGTGTGCTACTCAGTGGACAGA
CCCAAGGCAAGAAAGGGTGACAAGGACAGGGTCTTCCCAGGCTGGCTTTGAGTTCCTAGCACCGCCCCGC
CCCCAATCCTCTGTGGCACATGGAGTCTTGGTCCCCAGAGTCCCCCAGCGGCCTCCAGATGGTCTGGGAG
GGCAGTTCAGCTGTGGCTGCGCATAGCAGACATACAACGGACGGTGGGCCCAGACCCAGGCTGTGTAGAC
CCAGCCCCCCCGCCCCGCAGTGCCTAGGTCACCCACTAACGCCCCAGGCCTGGTCTTGGCTGGGCGTGAC
TGTTACCCTCAAAAGCAGGCAGCTCCAGGGTAAAAGGTGCCCTGCCCTGTAGAGCCCACCTTCCTTCCCA
GGGCTGCGGCTGGGTAGGTTTGTAGCCTTCATCACGGGCCACCTCCAGCCACTGGACCGCTGGCCCCTGC
CCTGTCCTGGGGAGTGTGGTCCTGCGACTTCTAAGTGGCCGCAAGCCACCTGACTCCCCCAACACCACAC
TCTACCTCTCAAGCCCAGGTCTCTCCCTAGTGACCCACCCAGCACATTTAGCTAGCTGAGCCCCACAGCC
AGAGGTCCTCAGGCCCTGCTTTCAGGGCAGTTGCTCTGAAGTCGGCAAGGGGGAGTGACTGCCTGGCCAC
TCCATGCCCTCCAAGAGCTCCTTCTGCAGGAGCGTACAGAACCCAGGGCCCTGGCACCCGTGCAGACCCT
GGCCCACC
